>Addgene plasmid #88871 | pGEX_hDDX5_FL_wt | addgene full sequence | sequence record 181028 | Addgene NGS Result
AGCTTATCGACTGCACGGTGCACCAATGCTTCTGGCGTCAGGCAGCCATCGGAAGCTGTGGTATGGCTGT
GCAGGTCGTAAATCACTGCATAATTCGTGTCGCTCAAGGCGCACTCCCGTTCTGGATAATGTTTTTTGCG
CCGACATCATAACGGTTCTGGCAAATATTCTGAAATGAGCTGTTGACAATTAATCATCGGCTCGTATAAT
GTGTGGAATTGTGAGCGGATAACAATTTCACACAGGAAACAGTATTCATGTCCCCTATACTAGGTTATTG
GAAAATTAAGGGCCTTGTGCAACCCACTCGACTTCTTTTGGAATATCTTGAAGAAAAATATGAAGAGCAT
TTGTATGAGCGCGATGAAGGTGATAAATGGCGAAACAAAAAGTTTGAATTGGGTTTGGAGTTTCCCAATC
TTCCTTATTATATTGATGGTGATGTTAAATTAACACAGTCTATGGCCATCATACGTTATATAGCTGACAA
GCACAACATGTTGGGTGGTTGTCCAAAAGAGCGTGCAGAGATTTCAATGCTTGAAGGAGCGGTTTTGGAT
ATTAGATACGGTGTTTCGAGAATTGCATATAGTAAAGACTTTGAAACTCTCAAAGTTGATTTTCTTAGCA
AGCTACCTGAAATGCTGAAAATGTTCGAAGATCGTTTATGTCATAAAACATATTTAAATGGTGATCATGT
AACCCATCCTGACTTCATGTTGTATGACGCTCTTGATGTTGTTTTATACATGGACCCAATGTGCCTGGAT
GCGTTCCCAAAATTAGTTTGTTTTAAAAAACGTATTGAAGCTATCCCACAAATTGATAAGTACTTGAAAT
CCAGCAAGTATATAGCATGGCCTTTGCAGGGCTGGCAAGCCACGTTTGGTGGTGGCGACCATCCTCCAAA
ATCGGATCTGGTTCCGCGTGGATCCTCGGGTTATTCGAGTGACCGAGACCGCGGCCGGGACCGAGGGTTT
GGTGCACCTCGATTTGGAGGAAGTAGGGCAGGGCCCTTATCTGGAAAGAAGTTTGGAAACCCTGGGGAGA
AATTAGTTAAAAAGAAGTGGAATCTTGATGAGCTGCCTAAATTTGAGAAGAATTTTTATCAAGAGCACCC
TGATTTGGCTAGGCGCACAGCACAAGAGGTGGAAACATACAGAAGAAGCAAGGAAATTACAGTTAGAGGT
CACAACTGCCCGAAGCCAGTTCTAAATTTTTATGAAGCCAATTTCCCTGCAAATGTCATGGATGTTATTG
CAAGACAGAATTTCACTGAACCCACTGCTATTCAAGCTCAGGGATGGCCAGTTGCTCTAAGTGGATTGGA
TATGGTTGGAGTGGCACAGACTGGATCTGGGAAAACATTGTCTTATTTGCTTCCTGCCATTGTCCACATC
AATCATCAGCCATTCCTAGAGAGAGGCGATGGGCCTATTTGTTTGGTGCTGGCACCAACTCGGGAACTGG
CCCAACAGGTGCAGCAAGTAGCTGCTGAATATTGTAGAGCATGTCGCTTGAAGTCTACTTGTATCTACGG
TGGTGCTCCTAAGGGACCACAAATACGTGATTTGGAGAGAGGTGTGGAAATCTGTATTGCAACACCTGGA
AGACTGATTGACTTTTTAGAGTGTGGAAAAACCAATCTGAGAAGAACAACCTACCTTGTCCTTGATGAAG
CAGATAGAATGCTTGATATGGGCTTTGAACCCCAAATAAGGAAGATTGTGGATCAAATAAGACCTGATAG
GCAAACTCTAATGTGGAGTGCGACTTGGCCAAAAGAAGTAAGACAGCTTGCTGAAGATTTCCTGAAAGAC
TATATTCATATAAACATTGGTGCACTTGAACTGAGTGCAAACCACAACATTCTTCAGATTGTGGATGTGT
GTCATGACGTAGAAAAGGATGAAAAACTTATTCGTCTAATGGAAGAGATCATGAGTGAGAAGGAGAATAA
AACCATTGTTTTTGTGGAAACCAAAAGAAGATGTGATGAGCTTACCAGAAAAATGAGGAGAGATGGGTGG
CCTGCCATGGGTATCCATGGTGACAAGAGTCAACAAGAGCGTGACTGGGTTCTAAATGAATTCAAACATG
GAAAAGCTCCTATTCTGATTGCTACAGATGTGGCCTCCAGAGGGCTAGATGTGGAAGATGTGAAATTTGT
CATCAATTATGACTACCCTAACTCCTCAGAGGATTATATTCATCGAATTGGAAGAACTGCTCGCAGTACC
AAAACAGGCACAGCATACACTTTCTTTACACCTAATAACATAAAGCAAGTGAGCGACCTTATCTCTGTGC
TTCGTGAAGCTAATCAAGCAATTAATCCCAAGTTGCTTCAGTTGGTCGAAGACAGAGGTTCAGGTCGTTC
CAGGGGTAGAGGAGGCATGAAGGATGACCGTCGGGACAGATACTCTGCGGGCAAAAGGGGTGGATTTAAT
ACCTTTAGAGACAGGGAAAATTATGACAGAGGTTACTCTAGCCTGCTTAAAAGAGATTTTGGGGCAAAAA
CTCAGAATGGTGTTTACAGTGCTGCAAATTACACCAATGGGAGCTTTGGAAGTAATTTTGTGTCTGCTGG
TATACAGACCAGTTTTAGGACTGGTAATCCAACAGGGACTTACCAGAATGGTTATGATAGCACTCAGCAA
TACGGAAGTAATGTTCCAAATATGCACAATGGTATGAACCAACAGGCATATGCATATCCTGCTACTGCAG
CTGCACCTATGATTGGTTATCCAATGCCAACAGGATATTCCCAATAAGTCGACTCGAGCGGCCGCATCGT
GACTGACTGACGATCTGCCTCGCGCGTTTCGGTGATGACGGTGAAAACCTCTGACACATGCAGCTCCCGG
AGACGGTCACAGCTTGTCTGTAAGCGGATGCCGGGAGCAGACAAGCCCGTCAGGGCGCGTCAGCGGGTGT
TGGCGGGTGTCGGGGCGCAGCCATGACCCAGTCACGTAGCGATAGCGGAGTGTATAATTCTTGAAGACGA
AAGGGCCTCGTGATACGCCTATTTTTATAGGTTAATGTCATGATAATAATGGTTTCTTAGACGTCAGGTG
GCACTTTTCGGGGAAATGTGCGCGGAACCCCTATTTGTTTATTTTTCTAAATACATTCAAATATGTATCC
GCTCATGAGACAATAACCCTGATAAATGCTTCAATAATATTGAAAAAGGAAGAGTATGAGTATTCAACAT
TTCCGTGTCGCCCTTATTCCCTTTTTTGCGGCATTTTGCCTTCCTGTTTTTGCTCACCCAGAAACGCTGG
TGAAAGTAAAAGATGCTGAAGATCAGTTGGGTGCACGAGTGGGTTACATCGAACTGGATCTCAACAGCGG
TAAGATCCTTGAGAGTTTTCGCCCCGAAGAACGTTTTCCAATGATGAGCACTTTTAAAGTTCTGCTATGT
GGCGCGGTATTATCCCGTGTTGACGCCGGGCAAGAGCAACTCGGTCGCCGCATACACTATTCTCAGAATG
ACTTGGTTGAGTACTCACCAGTCACAGAAAAGCATCTTACGGATGGCATGACAGTAAGAGAATTATGCAG
TGCTGCCATAACCATGAGTGATAACACTGCGGCCAACTTACTTCTGACAACGATCGGAGGACCGAAGGAG
CTAACCGCTTTTTTGCACAACATGGGGGATCATGTAACTCGCCTTGATCGTTGGGAACCGGAGCTGAATG
AAGCCATACCAAACGACGAGCGTGACACCACGATGCCTGCAGCAATGGCAACAACGTTGCGCAAACTATT
AACTGGCGAACTACTTACTCTAGCTTCCCGGCAACAATTAATAGACTGGATGGAGGCGGATAAAGTTGCA
GGACCACTTCTGCGCTCGGCCCTTCCGGCTGGCTGGTTTATTGCTGATAAATCTGGAGCCGGTGAGCGTG
GGTCTCGCGGTATCATTGCAGCACTGGGGCCAGATGGTAAGCCCTCCCGTATCGTAGTTATCTACACGAC
GGGGAGTCAGGCAACTATGGATGAACGAAATAGACAGATCGCTGAGATAGGTGCCTCACTGATTAAGCAT
TGGTAACTGTCAGACCAAGTTTACTCATATATACTTTAGATTGATTTAAAACTTCATTTTTAATTTAAAA
GGATCTAGGTGAAGATCCTTTTTGATAATCTCATGACCAAAATCCCTTAACGTGAGTTTTCGTTCCACTG
AGCGTCAGACCCCGTAGAAAAGATCAAAGGATCTTCTTGAGATCCTTTTTTTCTGCGCGTAATCTGCTGC
TTGCAAACAAAAAAACCACCGCTACCAGCGGTGGTTTGTTTGCCGGATCAAGAGCTACCAACTCTTTTTC
CGAAGGTAACTGGCTTCAGCAGAGCGCAGATACCAAATACTGTCCTTCTAGTGTAGCCGTAGTTAGGCCA
CCACTTCAAGAACTCTGTAGCACCGCCTACATACCTCGCTCTGCTAATCCTGTTACCAGTGGCTGCTGCC
AGTGGCGATAAGTCGTGTCTTACCGGGTTGGACTCAAGACGATAGTTACCGGATAAGGCGCAGCGGTCGG
GCTGAACGGGGGGTTCGTGCACACAGCCCAGCTTGGAGCGAACGACCTACACCGAACTGAGATACCTACA
GCGTGAGCTATGAGAAAGCGCCACGCTTCCCGAAGGGAGAAAGGCGGACAGGTATCCGGTAAGCGGCAGG
GTCGGAACAGGAGAGCGCACGAGGGAGCTTCCAGGGGGAAACGCCTGGTATCTTTATAGTCCTGTCGGGT
TTCGCCACCTCTGACTTGAGCGTCGATTTTTGTGATGCTCGTCAGGGGGGCGGAGCCTATGGAAAAACGC
CAGCAACGCGGCCTTTTTACGGTTCCTGGCCTTTTGCTGGCCTTTTGCTCACATGTTCTTTCCTGCGTTA
TCCCCTGATTCTGTGGATAACCGTATTACCGCCTTTGAGTGAGCTGATACCGCTCGCCGCAGCCGAACGA
CCGAGCGCAGCGAGTCAGTGAGCGAGGAAGCGGAAGAGCGCCTGATGCGGTATTTTCTCCTTACGCATCT
GTGCGGTATTTCACACCGCATAAATTCCGACACCATCGAATGGCGCAAAACCTTTCGCGGTATGGCATGA
TAGCGCCCGGAAGAGAGTCAATTCAGGGTGGTGAATGTGAAACCAGTAACGTTATACGATGTCGCAGAGT
ATGCCGGTGTCTCTTATCAGACCGTTTCCCGCGTGGTGAACCAGGCCAGCCACGTTTCTGCGAAAACGCG
GGAAAAAGTGGAAGCGGCGATGGCGGAGCTGAATTACATTCCCAACCGCGTGGCACAACAACTGGCGGGC
AAACAGTCGTTGCTGATTGGCGTTGCCACCTCCAGTCTGGCCCTGCACGCGCCGTCGCAAATTGTCGCGG
CGATTAAATCTCGCGCCGATCAACTGGGTGCCAGCGTGGTGGTGTCGATGGTAGAACGAAGCGGCGTCGA
AGCCTGTAAAGCGGCGGTGCACAATCTTCTCGCGCAACGCGTCAGTGGGCTGATCATTAACTATCCGCTG
GATGACCAGGATGCCATTGCTGTGGAAGCTGCCTGCACTAATGTTCCGGCGTTATTTCTTGATGTCTCTG
ACCAGACACCCATCAACAGTATTATTTTCTCCCATGAAGACGGTACGCGACTGGGCGTGGAGCATCTGGT
CGCATTGGGTCACCAGCAAATCGCGCTGTTAGCGGGCCCATTAAGTTCTGTCTCGGCGCGTCTGCGTCTG
GCTGGCTGGCATAAATATCTCACTCGCAATCAAATTCAGCCGATAGCGGAACGGGAAGGCGACTGGAGTG
CCATGTCCGGTTTTCAACAAACCATGCAAATGCTGAATGAGGGCATCGTTCCCACTGCGATGCTGGTTGC
CAACGATCAGATGGCGCTGGGCGCAATGCGCGCCATTACCGAGTCCGGGCTGCGCGTTGGTGCGGATATC
TCGGTAGTGGGATACGACGATACCGAAGACAGCTCATGTTATATCCCGCCGTTAACCACCATCAAACAGG
ATTTTCGCCTGCTGGGGCAAACCAGCGTGGACCGCTTGCTGCAACTCTCTCAGGGCCAGGCGGTGAAGGG
CAATCAGCTGTTGCCCGTCTCACTGGTGAAAAGAAAAACCACCCTGGCGCCCAATACGCAAACCGCCTCT
CCCCGCGCGTTGGCCGATTCATTAATGCAGCTGGCACGACAGGTTTCCCGACTGGAAAGCGGGCAGTGAG
CGCAACGCAATTAATGTAAGTTAGCTCACTCATTAGGCACCCCAGGCTTTACACTTTATGCTTCCGGCTC
GTATGTTGTGTGGAATTGTGAGCGGATAACAATTTCACACAGGAAACAGCTATGACCATGATTACGGATT
CACTGGCCGTCGTTTTACAACGTCGTGACTGGGAAAACCCTGGCGTTACCCAACTTAATCGCCTTGCAGC
ACATCCCCCTTTCGCCAGCTGGCGTAATAGCGAAGAGGCCCGCACCGATCGCCCTTCCCAACAGTTGCGC
AGCCTGAATGGCGAATGGCGCTTTGCCTGGTTTCCGGCACCAGAAGCGGTGCCGGAAAGCTGGCTGGAGT
GCGATCTTCCTGAGGCCGATACTGTCGTCGTCCCCTCAAACTGGCAGATGCACGGTTACGATGCGCCCAT
CTACACCAACGTGACCTATCCCATTACGGTCAATCCGCCGTTTGTTCCCACGGAGAATCCGACGGGTTGT
TACTCGCTCACATTTAATGTTGATGAAAGCTGGCTACAGGAAGGCCAGACGCGAATTATTTTTGATGGCG
TTGGAATT
Features (pLannotate 1.2.2; 17 found; start..end, strand, type, name):
    183..211     +  promoter       tac promoter: strong E. coli promoter; hybrid between the trp and lac UV5 promoters
    219..235     +  protein_bind   lac operator: The lac repressor binds to the lac operator to inhibit transcription in E. coli. This inhibition can be relieved by adding lactose or isopropyl-β-D-thiogalactopyranoside (IPTG). lac repressor encoded by lacI
    258..911     +  CDS            GST26_SCHJA: Experimental evidence at protein level: Swiss-Prot protein existence level 1. GST isoenzymes appear to play a central role in the parasite detoxification system. Other functions are also suspected including a role in increasing the solubility of haematin in the parasite gut. From Schistosoma japonicum (Blood fluke).
    936..2774    +  CDS            DDX5: DDX5_HUMAN - Also known as G17P1, HELR, HLR1. Experimental evidence at protein level: Swiss-Prot protein existence level 1. Involved in the alternative regulation of pre-mRNA splicing; its RNA helicase activity is necessary for increasing tau exon 10 inclusion and occurs in a RBM4-dependent manner. Binds to the tau pre- mRNA in the stem-loop region downstream of exon 10. The rate of ATP hydrolysis is highly stimulated by single-stranded RNA. Involved in transcriptional regulation; the function is independent of the RNA helicase activity. Transcriptional coactivator for androgen receptor AR but
   2815..2854    +  CDS            rop (fragment): Rop protein, which maintains plasmids at low copy number; rop
   2956..2996    +  misc_feature   bom (fragment): basis of mobility region from pBR322
   3101..3205    +  promoter       AmpR promoter: bla
   3206..4066    +  CDS            AmpR: β-lactamase; bla; confers resistance to ampicillin, carbenicillin, and related antibiotics
   4237..4825    +  rep_origin     ori: high-copy-number ColE1/pMB1/pBR322/pUC origin of replication
   5011..5062    -  misc_feature   bom (fragment): basis of mobility region from pBR322
   5069..5146    +  promoter       lacI promoter: lacI
   5147..6229    +  CDS            lacI: lac repressor; lacI; The lac repressor binds to the lac operator to inhibit transcription in E. coli. This inhibition can be relieved by adding lactose or isopropyl-β-D-thiogalactopyranoside (IPTG).
   6242..6263    +  protein_bind   CAP binding site: CAP binding activates transcription in the presence of cAMP. E. coli catabolite activator protein
   6278..6308    +  promoter       lac promoter: promoter for the E. coli lac operon
   6316..6332    +  protein_bind   lac operator: The lac repressor binds to the lac operator to inhibit transcription in E. coli. This inhibition can be relieved by adding lactose or isopropyl-β-D-thiogalactopyranoside (IPTG). lac repressor encoded by lacI
   6352..6525    +  CDS            lacZα: LacZα fragment of β-galactosidase; lacZ fragment
   6789..107     -  CDS            yciV (fragment) (across the origin): RNAAM_ECOLI - Also known as trpH From Escherichia coli (strain K12).
