[The description below was written by a language model from this plasmid's Addgene catalogue record and pLannotate feature annotations shown in this document.]
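Description:
pGEX_hDDX5_FL_wt is a bacterial expression plasmid built on the pGEX4T1 backbone for IPTG-inducible production of full-length, wild-type human DDX5 (p68, DEAD-box helicase 5) as an N-terminal glutathione S-transferase fusion in E. coli. The sequenced plasmid is about 6.8 kb. It replicates from a ColE1/pMB1-type origin, recorded as high copy, and is selected with ampicillin through the β-lactamase gene and its own promoter. Short fragments of rop and of the pBR322 bom region, a lac promoter/operator with a lacZα fragment, and a small piece of an E. coli gene spanning the numbering origin are also annotated. These appear to be backbone remnants rather than functional parts of the design.

The expression unit begins with the tac promoter, a strong trp/lac hybrid, followed directly by a lac operator. The plasmid also carries lacI under its own promoter, so the lac repressor it encodes keeps transcription off until IPTG is added, largely independent of the host strain's repressor level. Downstream lies the Schistosoma japonicum GST coding sequence. After a short linker comes the DDX5 open reading frame of roughly 1.84 kb, which the record says was inserted by restriction cloning between NotI and SalI sites that remain intact. No protease cleavage site is annotated in the linker. The GST moiety allows affinity capture of the fusion on glutathione resin, which suits purification of recombinant DDX5 and pull-down or in vitro binding and enzymatic assays. The plasmid was deposited with a study of DDX5 and its associated long noncoding RNA Rmrp in TH17 cell effector function. The "wt" designation suggests it serves as the reference for mutant versions, although the record does not describe any.
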