Addgene plasmid #88871: pGEX_hDDX5_FL_wt
Purpose: inducible expression of GST-DDX5 in bacteria
Depositing lab: Dan Littman. Depositing organization: NYU Grossman School of Medicine. Publication: DDX5 and its associated lncRNA Rmrp modulate TH17 cell effector functions. Huang W, Thomas B, Flynn RA, Gavzy SJ, Wu L, Kim SV, Hall JA, Miraldi ER, Ng CP, Rigo F, Meadows S, Montoya NR, Herrera NG, Domingos AI, Rastinejad F, Myers RM, Fuller-Pace FV, Bonneau R, Chang HY, Acuto O, Littman DR. Nature. 2015 Dec 24;528(7583):517-22. doi: 10.1038/nature16193. Epub 2015 Dec 16. PubMed 26675721.
Backbone
  Vector backbone: pGEX4T1
  Backbone manufacturer: GE
  Backbone size w/o insert (bp): 4900
  Vector type: Bacterial Expression
Growth in bacteria
  Bacterial resistance: Ampicillin, 100 μg/mL
  Growth temperature: 37°C
  Growth strain: DH5alpha
  Copy number: High Copy
Gene/Insert
  Gene/Insert name: DDX5 (alt names: p68; DEAD-box helicase 5)
  Species: H. sapiens (human)
  Insert size (bp): 1845
  GenBank ID: 1655
  Entrez Gene: DDX5 (a.k.a. G17P1, HLR1, HUMP68, p68)
  Promoter: Tac
  Tag / fusion protein: GST (N terminal on backbone)
  Cloning method: Restriction Enzyme; 5′ cloning site NotI (not destroyed); 3′ cloning site SaII (not destroyed)
  Sequencing primers: 5′ pGEX5'; 3′ pGEX3'
Terms and licenses: Academic/Nonprofit Terms; Industry Terms: Not Available to Industry
How to cite: pGEX_hDDX5_FL_wt was a gift from Dan Littman (Addgene plasmid # 88871 ; http://n2t.net/addgene:88871 ; RRID:Addgene_88871)
